Addgene plasmid #212935: pGL4.84(hRlucCP/Puro)
Purpose: (Empty Backbone) RapidResponse(TM) Renilla luciferase vector for investigating regions controlling transcription
Depositing lab: Pete Stecha. Depositing organization: Promega Corporation.
Backbone
  Vector backbone: pGL4
  Backbone manufacturer: Promega
  Vector type: Luciferase
  Selectable markers: Puromycin
Growth in bacteria
  Bacterial resistance: Ampicillin, 100 μg/mL
  Growth temperature: 37°C
  Growth strain: DH5alpha
  Copy number: High Copy
Gene/Insert
  Gene/Insert name: None
  Mutation: WT
Terms and licenses: Academic/Nonprofit Terms; Industry Terms: Not Available to Industry
Depositor comments: hRlucCP, Renilla luciferase (DQ188848). Full sequence: https://scv10mr-cdnpre-p-cus-00.azureedge.net/-/media/files/vector-sequences/luciferase/pgl484.txt?rev=edb2b0134cf84a0898bc770edebdf5ae&sc_lang=en&_gl=1*15l9wn1*_ga*MTQxMzM4NTg4My4xNjU4MjM1MjA2*_ga_3KTGR4JGE1*MTY5OTk4NjI4Ny42OTIuMS4xNjk5OTg3MjU1LjI3LjAuMA.
How to cite: pGL4.84(hRlucCP/Puro) was a gift from Pete Stecha (Addgene plasmid # 212935 ; http://n2t.net/addgene:212935 ; RRID:Addgene_212935)
