[The description below was written by a language model from this plasmid's Addgene catalogue record and pLannotate feature annotations shown in this document.]
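Description:
pGL4.84(hRlucCP/Puro) is a promoterless Renilla luciferase reporter vector from the Promega pGL4 series, supplied as an empty backbone for studying DNA regions that control transcription in mammalian cells. The sequenced plasmid is 4,866 nt and is propagated in E. coli through a high-copy ColE1/pUC-type origin with ampicillin selection from the β-lactamase gene. No insert is recorded and no promoter is annotated upstream of the reporter, which fits its intended use: a candidate promoter or other regulatory element is cloned ahead of the luciferase so that reporter output reflects the activity of that element.

The reporter is a human codon-optimized Renilla luciferase (hRluc) followed directly by two degradation sequences, hCL1, which confers ubiquitin-dependent degradation, and hPEST, from mouse ornithine decarboxylase. Together these form the "CP" destabilized, RapidResponse version of the enzyme. Because the protein turns over quickly, its level should follow changes in transcription more closely than a stable luciferase would. An SV40 polyadenylation signal lies downstream of the reporter; the adjacent large T antigen fragment is probably just residual SV40 sequence around that signal. Upstream of the reporter region, a synthetic poly(A) signal and the RNA polymerase II pause site from the human α2 globin gene serve to limit read-through transcription from the backbone, reducing background.

A separate cassette, in which the SV40 enhancer and early promoter drive puromycin N-acetyltransferase with a synthetic poly(A) signal, allows puromycin selection of stably transfected mammalian cells. The short tetracycline-resistance fragment in the annotation is a backbone remnant rather than a functional marker.
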