Features (pLannotate 1.2.2; 14 found; start..end, strand, type, name):
    100..1032    +  CDS            hRluc: Renilla luciferase human codon-optimized
   1039..1086    +  CDS            hCL1: non-ORF yeast peptide conferring ubiquitin-dependent degradation human codon-optimized
   1093..1209    +  CDS            hPEST: PEST degradation sequence from mouse ornithine decarboxylase human codon-optimized
   1258..1379    -  polyA_signal   SV40 poly(A) signal: SV40 polyadenylation signal
   1405..1536    -  CDS            LT_SV40 (fragment): Experimental evidence at protein level: Swiss-Prot protein existence level 1. Isoform 17kT antigen targets host RBL2 for degradation and promotes cell proliferation. Transactivates host cyclin A promoter through its J domain. From Simian virus 40 (SV40).
   1573..1930    +  promoter       SV40 promoter: SV40 enhancer and early promoter
   1961..2560    +  CDS            PuroR: puromycin N-acetyltransferase confers resistance to puromycin
   2585..2633    +  polyA_signal   poly(A) signal: synthetic polyadenylation signal
   2649..2780    +  CDS            TcR (fragment): tetracycline efflux protein; tet; confers resistance to tetracycline
   2960..3548    -  rep_origin     ori: high-copy-number ColE1/pMB1/pBR322/pUC origin of replication
   3748..4608    -  CDS            AmpR: β-lactamase confers resistance to ampicillin, carbenicillin, and related antibiotics
   4609..4650    -  promoter       AmpR promoter (fragment): bla
   4713..4761    +  polyA_signal   poly(A) signal: synthetic polyadenylation signal
   4775..4866    +  misc_feature   pause site: RNA polymerase II transcriptional pause signal from the human α2 globin gene
>Addgene plasmid #212935 | pGL4.84(hRlucCP/Puro) | addgene full sequence | sequence record 419197 | Addgene NGS Result
GGCCTAACTGGCCGGTACCTGAGCTCGCTAGCCTCGAGGATATCAAGATCTGGCCTCGGCGGCCAAGCTT
GGCAATCCGGTACTGTTGGTAAAGCCACCATGGCTTCCAAGGTGTACGACCCCGAGCAACGCAAACGCAT
GATCACTGGGCCTCAGTGGTGGGCTCGCTGCAAGCAAATGAACGTGCTGGACTCCTTCATCAACTACTAT
GATTCCGAGAAGCACGCCGAGAACGCCGTGATTTTTCTGCATGGTAACGCTGCCTCCAGCTACCTGTGGA
GGCACGTCGTGCCTCACATCGAGCCCGTGGCTAGATGCATCATCCCTGATCTGATCGGAATGGGTAAGTC
CGGCAAGAGCGGGAATGGCTCATATCGCCTCCTGGATCACTACAAGTACCTCACCGCTTGGTTCGAGCTG
CTGAACCTTCCAAAGAAAATCATCTTTGTGGGCCACGACTGGGGGGCTTGTCTGGCCTTTCACTACTCCT
ACGAGCACCAAGACAAGATCAAGGCCATCGTCCATGCTGAGAGTGTCGTGGACGTGATCGAGTCCTGGGA
CGAGTGGCCTGACATCGAGGAGGATATCGCCCTGATCAAGAGCGAAGAGGGCGAGAAAATGGTGCTTGAG
AATAACTTCTTCGTCGAGACCATGCTCCCAAGCAAGATCATGCGGAAACTGGAGCCTGAGGAGTTCGCTG
CCTACCTGGAGCCATTCAAGGAGAAGGGCGAGGTTAGACGGCCTACCCTCTCCTGGCCTCGCGAGATCCC
TCTCGTTAAGGGAGGCAAGCCCGACGTCGTCCAGATTGTCCGCAACTACAACGCCTACCTTCGGGCCAGC
GACGATCTGCCTAAGATGTTCATCGAGTCCGACCCTGGGTTCTTTTCCAACGCTATTGTCGAGGGAGCTA
AGAAGTTCCCTAACACCGAGTTCGTGAAGGTGAAGGGCCTCCACTTCAGCCAGGAGGACGCTCCAGATGA
AATGGGTAAGTACATCAAGAGCTTCGTGGAGCGCGTGCTGAAGAACGAGCAGAATTCTGCTTGCAAGAAC
TGGTTCAGTAGCTTAAGCCACTTTGTGATCCACCTTAACAGCCACGGCTTCCCTCCCGAGGTGGAGGAGC
AGGCCGCCGGCACCCTGCCCATGAGCTGCGCCCAGGAGAGCGGCATGGATAGACACCCTGCTGCTTGCGC
CAGCGCCAGGATCAACGTCTAACTGCAGTCTAGAGTCGGGGCGGCCGGCCGCTTCGAGCAGACATGATAA
GATACATTGATGAGTTTGGACAAACCACAACTAGAATGCAGTGAAAAAAATGCTTTATTTGTGAAATTTG
TGATGCTATTGCTTTATTTGTAACCATTATAAGCTGCAATAAACAAGTTAACAACAACAATTGCATTCAT
TTTATGTTTCAGGTTCAGGGGGAGGTGTGGGAGGTTTTTTAAAGCAAGTAAAACCTCTACAAATGTGGTA
AAATCGATAAGGATCCGTTTGCGTATTGGGCGCTCTTCCGCTGATCTGCGCAGCACCATGGCCTGAAATA
ACCTCTGAAAGAGGAACTTGGTTAGCTACCTTCTGAGGCGGAAAGAACCAGCTGTGGAATGTGTGTCAGT
TAGGGTGTGGAAAGTCCCCAGGCTCCCCAGCAGGCAGAAGTATGCAAAGCATGCATCTCAATTAGTCAGC
AACCAGGTGTGGAAAGTCCCCAGGCTCCCCAGCAGGCAGAAGTATGCAAAGCATGCATCTCAATTAGTCA
GCAACCATAGTCCCGCCCCTAACTCCGCCCATCCCGCCCCTAACTCCGCCCAGTTCCGCCCATTCTCCGC
CCCATGGCTGACTAATTTTTTTTATTTATGCAGAGGCCGAGGCCGCCTCTGCCTCTGAGCTATTCCAGAA
GTAGTGAGGAGGCTTTTTTGGAGGCCTAGGCTTTTGCAAAAAGCTCGATTCTTCTGACACTAGCGCCACC
ATGACCGAGTACAAGCCTACCGTGCGCCTGGCCACTCGCGATGATGTGCCCCGCGCCGTCCGCACTCTGG
CCGCCGCTTTCGCCGACTACCCCGCTACCCGGCACACCGTGGACCCCGACCGGCACATCGAGCGTGTGAC
AGAGTTGCAGGAGCTGTTCCTGACCCGCGTCGGGCTGGACATCGGCAAGGTGTGGGTAGCCGACGACGGC
GCGGCCGTGGCCGTGTGGACTACCCCCGAGAGCGTTGAGGCCGGCGCCGTGTTCGCCGAGATCGGCCCCC
GAATGGCCGAGCTGAGCGGCAGCCGCCTGGCCGCCCAGCAGCAAATGGAGGGCCTGCTTGCCCCCCATCG
TCCCAAGGAGCCTGCCTGGTTTCTGGCCACTGTAGGAGTGAGCCCCGACCACCAGGGCAAGGGCTTGGGC
AGCGCCGTCGTGTTGCCCGGCGTAGAGGCCGCCGAACGCGCCGGTGTGCCCGCCTTTCTCGAAACAAGCG
CACCAAGAAACCTTCCATTCTACGAGCGCCTGGGCTTCACCGTGACCGCCGATGTCGAGGTGCCCGAGGG
ACCTAGGACCTGGTGTATGACACGAAAACCTGGCGCCTAATGATCTAGAACCGGTCATGGCCGCAATAAA
ATATCTTTATTTTCATTACATCTGTGTGTTGGTTTTTTGTGTGTTCGAACTAGATGCTGTCGACCGATGC
CCTTGAGAGCCTTCAACCCAGTCAGCTCCTTCCGGTGGGCGCGGGGCATGACTATCGTCGCCGCACTTAT
GACTGTCTTCTTTATCATGCAACTCGTAGGACAGGTGCCGGCAGCGCTCTTCCGCTTCCTCGCTCACTGA
CTCGCTGCGCTCGGTCGTTCGGCTGCGGCGAGCGGTATCAGCTCACTCAAAGGCGGTAATACGGTTATCC
ACAGAATCAGGGGATAACGCAGGAAAGAACATGTGAGCAAAAGGCCAGCAAAAGGCCAGGAACCGTAAAA
AGGCCGCGTTGCTGGCGTTTTTCCATAGGCTCCGCCCCCCTGACGAGCATCACAAAAATCGACGCTCAAG
TCAGAGGTGGCGAAACCCGACAGGACTATAAAGATACCAGGCGTTTCCCCCTGGAAGCTCCCTCGTGCGC
TCTCCTGTTCCGACCCTGCCGCTTACCGGATACCTGTCCGCCTTTCTCCCTTCGGGAAGCGTGGCGCTTT
CTCATAGCTCACGCTGTAGGTATCTCAGTTCGGTGTAGGTCGTTCGCTCCAAGCTGGGCTGTGTGCACGA
ACCCCCCGTTCAGCCCGACCGCTGCGCCTTATCCGGTAACTATCGTCTTGAGTCCAACCCGGTAAGACAC
GACTTATCGCCACTGGCAGCAGCCACTGGTAACAGGATTAGCAGAGCGAGGTATGTAGGCGGTGCTACAG
AGTTCTTGAAGTGGTGGCCTAACTACGGCTACACTAGAAGAACAGTATTTGGTATCTGCGCTCTGCTGAA
GCCAGTTACCTTCGGAAAAAGAGTTGGTAGCTCTTGATCCGGCAAACAAACCACCGCTGGTAGCGGTGGT
TTTTTTGTTTGCAAGCAGCAGATTACGCGCAGAAAAAAAGGATCTCAAGAAGATCCTTTGATCTTTTCTA
CGGGGTCTGACGCTCAGTGGAACGAAAACTCACGTTAAGGGATTTTGGTCATGAGATTATCAAAAAGGAT
CTTCACCTAGATCCTTTTAAATTAAAAATGAAGTTTTAAATCAATCTAAAGTATATATGAGTAAACTTGG
TCTGACAGCGGCCGCAAATGCTAAACCACTGCAGTGGTTACCAGTGCTTGATCAGTGAGGCACCGATCTC
AGCGATCTGCCTATTTCGTTCGTCCATAGTGGCCTGACTCCCCGTCGTGTAGATCACTACGATTCGTGAG
GGCTTACCATCAGGCCCCAGCGCAGCAATGATGCCGCGAGAGCCGCGTTCACCGGCCCCCGATTTGTCAG
CAATGAACCAGCCAGCAGGGAGGGCCGAGCGAAGAAGTGGTCCTGCTACTTTGTCCGCCTCCATCCAGTC
TATGAGCTGCTGTCGTGATGCTAGAGTAAGAAGTTCGCCAGTGAGTAGTTTCCGAAGAGTTGTGGCCATT
GCTACTGGCATCGTGGTATCACGCTCGTCGTTCGGTATGGCTTCGTTCAACTCTGGTTCCCAGCGGTCAA
GCCGGGTCACATGATCACCCATATTATGAAGAAATGCAGTCAGCTCCTTAGGGCCTCCGATCGTTGTCAG
AAGTAAGTTGGCCGCGGTGTTGTCGCTCATGGTAATGGCAGCACTACACAATTCTCTTACCGTCATGCCA
TCCGTAAGATGCTTTTCCGTGACCGGCGAGTACTCAACCAAGTCGTTTTGTGAGTAGTGTATACGGCGAC
CAAGCTGCTCTTGCCCGGCGTCTATACGGGACAACACCGCGCCACATAGCAGTACTTTGAAAGTGCTCAT
CATCGGGAATCGTTCTTCGGGGCGGAAAGACTCAAGGATCTTGCCGCTATTGAGATCCAGTTCGATATAG
CCCACTCTTGCACCCAGTTGATCTTCAGCATCTTTTACTTTCACCAGCGTTTCGGGGTGTGCAAAAACAG
GCAAGCAAAATGCCGCAAAGAAGGGAATGAGTGCGACACGAAAATGTTGGATGCTCATACTCGTCCTTTT
TCAATATTATTGAAGCATTTATCAGGGTTACTAGTACGTCTCTCAAGGATAAGTAAGTAATATTAAGGTA
CGGGAGGTATTGGACAGGCCGCAATAAAATATCTTTATTTTCATTACATCTGTGTGTTGGTTTTTTGTGT
GAATCGATAGTACTAACATACGCTCTCCATCAAAACAAAACGAAACAAAACAAACTAGCAAAATAGGCTG
TCCCCAGTGCAAGTGCAGGTGCCAGAACATTTCTCT
